Addgene plasmid #14252: pAG426GPD-ccdB-HA
Purpose: (Empty Backbone)
Depositing lab: Susan Lindquist. Depositing organization: Whitehead Institute for Biomedical Research. Publication: A suite of Gateway cloning vectors for high-throughput genetic analysis in Saccharomyces cerevisiae. Alberti S, Gitler AD, Lindquist S. Yeast. 2007 Oct . 24(10):913-9. 10.1002/yea.1502 PubMed 17583893.
Backbone
  Vector backbone: pRS426
  Vector type: Yeast Expression ; Gateway Destination
  Selectable markers: URA3
Growth in bacteria
  Bacterial resistance: Chloramphenicol and Ampicillin, 25 & 100 μg/mL
  Growth temperature: 37°C
  Growth strain: ccdB Survival
  Growth instructions: DB3.1, ccdB Survival
  Copy number: Unknown
Gene/Insert
  Gene/Insert name: None
  Tag / fusion protein: 3HA (C terminal on backbone)
  Cloning method: Gateway Cloning
  Sequencing primers: 5′ GPDPro_F
Terms and licenses: Academic/Nonprofit Terms; Industry Terms: Not Available to Industry
Depositor comments: Type of plasmid: 2-micron. This plasmid contains the Gateway technology from Invitrogen; Invitrogen requires purchasing of Gateway Clonase for carrying out the Gateway recombinational cloning reaction http://www.invitrogen.com Please note that the full plasmid sequence is provided as a reference only, and may not match the exact sequence of the plasmid.
How to cite: pAG426GPD-ccdB-HA was a gift from Susan Lindquist (Addgene plasmid # 14252 ; http://n2t.net/addgene:14252 ; RRID:Addgene_14252)
