[The description below was written by a language model from this plasmid's Addgene catalogue record and the feature table of its GenBank file.]
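Description:
pAG426GPD-ccdB-HA is an empty Gateway destination vector for constitutive protein expression in Saccharomyces cerevisiae, built on the pRS426 backbone and recorded as an 8.4 kb circular plasmid. It is an E. coli/yeast shuttle vector. In yeast it is maintained episomally through the 2-micron origin, which typically gives multiple copies per cell, and is selected by the URA3 auxotrophic marker, which can also be counterselected with 5-fluoroorotic acid. In bacteria it replicates from a high-copy ColE1/pUC-type origin and carries an ampicillin resistance gene. An f1 origin and flanking T3 and T7 promoters, inherited from the pBluescript-derived backbone, are also present.

The expression unit consists of the strong constitutive GPD (TDH3, glyceraldehyde-3-phosphate dehydrogenase) promoter, followed by a Gateway cassette, a triple HA epitope tag and the CYC1 transcription terminator. The cassette is bounded by attR1 and attR2 sites and contains a chloramphenicol resistance gene plus ccdB, which encodes a gyrase-poisoning toxin. For this reason the unrecombined vector must be propagated in a ccdB-tolerant strain, under combined chloramphenicol and ampicillin selection. In an LR recombination with an attL-flanked entry clone, the cassette is swapped for the gene of interest, and loss of ccdB allows recombinants to be recovered in standard E. coli strains.

Because the 3xHA tag lies downstream of attR2, an inserted open reading frame lacking a stop codon and kept in frame would be expressed as a C-terminally HA-tagged fusion, suitable for antibody-based detection or immunoprecipitation. The plasmid belongs to a suite of yeast Gateway vectors designed for high-throughput genetic analysis. The depositor notes that the reference sequence may not match the physical plasmid exactly.
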