LOCUS       Exported 8422 bp ds-DNA circular SYN 12-MAY-2021
DEFINITION  synthetic circular DNA
ACCESSION   .
VERSION     .
KEYWORDS    pAG426GPD-ccdB-HA
SOURCE      synthetic DNA construct
  ORGANISM  synthetic DNA construct
REFERENCE   1 (bases 1 to 8422)
  TITLE     S cerevisiae Advanced Gateway Destination Vectors
REFERENCE   2 (bases 1 to 8422)
  AUTHORS   .
  TITLE     Direct Submission
  JOURNAL   Exported May 12, 2021 from SnapGene Server 1.1.58
            http://www.snapgene.com
FEATURES             Location/Qualifiers
     source          1..8422
                     /organism="synthetic DNA construct"
                     /mol_type="other DNA"
     primer_bind     complement(10..28)
                     /label=pBRforEco
                     /note="pBR322 vectors, upsteam of EcoRI site, forward
                     primer"
     rep_origin      69..1411
                     /label=2u ori
                     /note="yeast 2u plasmid origin of replication"
     protein_bind    401..448
                     /label=FRT
                     /bound_moiety="FLP recombinase from the Saccharomyces
                     cerevisiae 2u plasmid"
                     /note="FLP-mediated recombination occurs in the 8-bp core
                     sequence TCTAGAAA (Turan and Bode, 2011)."
     promoter        1438..1542
                     /gene="bla"
                     /label=AmpR promoter
     CDS             1543..2403
                     /codon_start=1
                     /gene="bla"
                     /product="beta-lactamase"
                     /label=AmpR
                     /note="confers resistance to ampicillin, carbenicillin, and
                     related antibiotics"
                     /translation="MSIQHFRVALIPFFAAFCLPVFAHPETLVKVKDAEDQLGARVGYI
                     ELDLNSGKILESFRPEERFPMMSTFKVLLCGAVLSRIDAGQEQLGRRIHYSQNDLVEYS
                     PVTEKHLTDGMTVRELCSAAITMSDNTAANLLLTTIGGPKELTAFLHNMGDHVTRLDRW
                     EPELNEAIPNDERDTTMPVAMATTLRKLLTGELLTLASRQQLIDWMEADKVAGPLLRSA
                     LPAGWFIADKSGAGERGSRGIIAALGPDGKPSRIVVIYTTGSQATMDERNRQIAEIGAS
                     LIKHW"
     primer_bind     complement(1761..1780)
                     /label=Amp-R
                     /note="Ampicillin resistance gene, reverse primer"
     rep_origin      2574..3162
                     /direction=RIGHT
                     /label=ori
                     /note="high-copy-number ColE1/pMB1/pBR322/pUC origin of
                     replication"
     primer_bind     3063..3082
                     /label=pBR322ori-F
                     /note="pBR322 origin, forward primer"
     primer_bind     3316..3333
                     /label=L4440
                     /note="L4440 vector, forward primer"
     promoter        3486..3516
                     /label=lac promoter
                     /note="promoter for the E. coli lac operon"
     protein_bind    3524..3540
                     /label=lac operator
                     /bound_moiety="lac repressor encoded by lacI"
                     /note="The lac repressor binds to the lac operator to
                     inhibit transcription in E. coli. This inhibition can be
                     relieved by adding lactose or
                     isopropyl-beta-D-thiogalactopyranoside (IPTG)."
     primer_bind     3529..3551
                     /label=M13/pUC Reverse
                     /note="In lacZ gene"
     primer_bind     3548..3564
                     /label=M13 rev
                     /note="common sequencing primer, one of multiple similar
                     variants"
     primer_bind     3548..3564
                     /label=M13 Reverse
                     /note="In lacZ gene. Also called M13-rev"
     primer_bind     3583..3603
                     /label=T3
                     /note="T3 promoter, forward primer"
     promoter        3585..3603
                     /label=T3 promoter
                     /note="promoter for bacteriophage T3 RNA polymerase"
     promoter        3632..4276
                     /gene="S. cerevisiae TDH3"
                     /label=GAP promoter
                     /note="promoter for glyceraldehyde-3-phosphate
                     dehydrogenase"
     primer_bind     4170..4193
                     /label=GPDpro-F
                     /note="S. cerevisiae GPD promoter, forward primer"
     primer_bind     4282..4298
                     /label=SK primer
                     /note="common sequencing primer, one of multiple similar
                     variants"
     primer_bind     4282..4298
                     /label=pBluescriptSK
                     /note="For pBluescript vector"
     protein_bind    4306..4430
                     /gene="mutant version of attR"
                     /label=attR1
                     /bound_moiety="LR Clonase(TM)"
                     /note="recombination site for the Gateway(R) LR reaction"
     promoter        4455..4485
                     /label=lac UV5 promoter
                     /note="E. coli lac promoter with an ""up"" mutation"
     CDS             4539..5198
                     /codon_start=1
                     /gene="cat"
                     /product="chloramphenicol acetyltransferase"
                     /label=CmR
                     /note="confers resistance to chloramphenicol"
                     /translation="MEKKITGYTTVDISQWHRKEHFEAFQSVAQCTYNQTVQLDITAFL
                     KTVKKNKHKFYPAFIHILARLMNAHPEFRMAMKDGELVIWDSVHPCYTVFHEQTETFSS
                     LWSEYHDDFRQFLHIYSQDVACYGENLAYFPKGFIENMFFVSANPWVSFTSFDLNVANM
                     DNFFAPVFTMGKYYTQGDKVLMPLAIQVHHAVCDGFHVGRMLNELQQYCDEWQGGA"
     primer_bind     complement(4605..4624)
                     /label=CAT-R
                     /note="Chloramphenicol resistance gene, reverse primer"
     CDS             5543..5848
                     /codon_start=1
                     /gene="ccdB"
                     /product="CcdB, a bacterial toxin that poisons DNA gyrase"
                     /label=ccdB
                     /note="Plasmids containing the ccdB gene cannot be
                     propagated in standard E. coli strains."
                     /translation="MQFKVYTYKRESRYRLFVDVQSDIIDTPGRRMVIPLASARLLSDK
                     VSRELYPVVHIGDESWRMMTTDMASVPVSVIGEEVADLSHRENDIKNAINLMFWGI"
     primer_bind     5727..5746
                     /label=ccdB-fwd
                     /note="ccdB gene, forward primer"
     protein_bind    complement(5889..6013)
                     /gene="mutant version of attR"
                     /label=attR2
                     /bound_moiety="LR Clonase(TM)"
                     /note="recombination site for the Gateway(R) LR reaction"
     CDS             6054..6143
                     /codon_start=1
                     /product="three tandem HA epitope tags"
                     /label=3xHA
                     /translation="YPYDVPDYAGYPYDVPDYAGSYPYDVPDYA"
     terminator      6162..6409
                     /gene="S. cerevisiae CYC1"
                     /label=CYC1 terminator
                     /note="transcription terminator for CYC1"
     primer_bind     complement(6178..6196)
                     /label=CYC1
                     /note="CYC1 transcription termination signal, reverse
                     primer"
     primer_bind     complement(6427..6446)
                     /label=T7
                     /note="T7 promoter, forward primer"
     promoter        complement(6428..6446)
                     /label=T7 promoter
                     /note="promoter for bacteriophage T7 RNA polymerase"
     primer_bind     complement(6456..6473)
                     /label=M13 Forward
                     /note="In lacZ gene. Also called M13-F20 or M13 (-21)
                     Forward"
     primer_bind     complement(6456..6472)
                     /label=M13 fwd
                     /note="common sequencing primer, one of multiple similar
                     variants"
     primer_bind     complement(6465..6487)
                     /label=M13/pUC Forward
                     /note="In lacZ gene"
     rep_origin      6617..7072
                     /direction=RIGHT
                     /label=f1 ori
                     /note="f1 bacteriophage origin of replication; arrow
                     indicates direction of (+) strand synthesis"
     primer_bind     complement(6704..6723)
                     /label=F1ori-R
                     /note="F1 origin, reverse primer"
     primer_bind     6914..6935
                     /label=F1ori-F
                     /note="F1 origin, forward primer"
     CDS             complement(7203..8006)
                     /codon_start=1
                     /gene="S. cerevisiae URA3"
                     /product="orotidine-5'-phosphate decarboxylase, required
                     for uracil biosynthesis"
                     /label=URA3
                     /note="yeast auxotrophic marker, counterselectable with
                     5-fluoroorotic acid (5-FOA)"
                     /translation="MSKATYKERAATHPSPVAAKLFNIMHEKQTNLCASLDVRTTKELL
                     ELVEALGPKICLLKTHVDILTDFSMEGTVKPLKALSAKYNFLLFEDRKFADIGNTVKLQ
                     YSAGVYRIAEWADITNAHGVVGPGIVSGLKQAAEEVTKEPRGLLMLAELSCKGSLSTGE
                     YTKGTVDIAKSDKDFVIGFIAQRDMGGRDEGYDWLIMTPGVGLDDKGDALGQQYRTVDD
                     VVSTGSDIIIVGRGLFAKGRDAKVEGERYRKAGWEAYLRRCGQQN"
     promoter        complement(8007..8222)
                     /gene="S. cerevisiae URA3"
                     /label=URA3 promoter
     primer_bind     complement(8253..8272)
                     /label=pRS-marker
                     /note="pRS vectors, use to sequence yeast selectable
                     marker"
     primer_bind     8372..8394
                     /label=pGEX 3'
                     /note="pGEX vectors, reverse primer"
ORIGIN
        1 gacgaaaggg cctcgtgata cgcctatttt tataggttaa tgtcatgata ataatggttt
       61 cttagtatga tccaatatca aaggaaatga tagcattgaa ggatgagact aatccaattg
      121 aggagtggca gcatatagaa cagctaaagg gtagtgctga aggaagcata cgataccccg
      181 catggaatgg gataatatca caggaggtac tagactacct ttcatcctac ataaatagac
      241 gcatataagt acgcatttaa gcataaacac gcactatgcc gttcttctca tgtatatata
      301 tatacaggca acacgcagat ataggtgcga cgtgaacagt gagctgtatg tgcgcagctc
      361 gcgttgcatt ttcggaagcg ctcgttttcg gaaacgcttt gaagttccta ttccgaagtt
      421 cctattctct agaaagtata ggaacttcag agcgcttttg aaaaccaaaa gcgctctgaa
      481 gacgcacttt caaaaaacca aaaacgcacc ggactgtaac gagctactaa aatattgcga
      541 ataccgcttc cacaaacatt gctcaaaagt atctctttgc tatatatctc tgtgctatat
      601 ccctatataa cctacccatc cacctttcgc tccttgaact tgcatctaaa ctcgacctct
      661 acatttttta tgtttatctc tagtattact ctttagacaa aaaaattgta gtaagaacta
      721 ttcatagagt gaatcgaaaa caatacgaaa atgtaaacat ttcctatacg tagtatatag
      781 agacaaaata gaagaaaccg ttcataattt tctgaccaat gaagaatcat caacgctatc
      841 actttctgtt cacaaagtat gcgcaatcca catcggtata gaatataatc ggggatgcct
      901 ttatcttgaa aaaatgcacc cgcagcttcg ctagtaatca gtaaacgcgg gaagtggagt
      961 caggcttttt ttatggaaga gaaaatagac accaaagtag ccttcttcta accttaacgg
     1021 acctacagtg caaaaagtta tcaagagact gcattataga gcgcacaaag gagaaaaaaa
     1081 gtaatctaag atgctttgtt agaaaaatag cgctctcggg atgcattttt gtagaacaaa
     1141 aaagaagtat agattctttg ttggtaaaat agcgctctcg cgttgcattt ctgttctgta
     1201 aaaatgcagc tcagattctt tgtttgaaaa attagcgctc tcgcgttgca tttttgtttt
     1261 acaaaaatga agcacagatt cttcgttggt aaaatagcgc tttcgcgttg catttctgtt
     1321 ctgtaaaaat gcagctcaga ttctttgttt gaaaaattag cgctctcgcg ttgcattttt
     1381 gttctacaaa atgaagcaca gatgcttcgt tcaggtggca cttttcgggg aaatgtgcgc
     1441 ggaaccccta tttgtttatt tttctaaata cattcaaata tgtatccgct catgagacaa
     1501 taaccctgat aaatgcttca ataatattga aaaaggaaga gtatgagtat tcaacatttc
     1561 cgtgtcgccc ttattccctt ttttgcggca ttttgccttc ctgtttttgc tcacccagaa
     1621 acgctggtga aagtaaaaga tgctgaagat cagttgggtg cacgagtggg ttacatcgaa
     1681 ctggatctca acagcggtaa gatccttgag agttttcgcc ccgaagaacg ttttccaatg
     1741 atgagcactt ttaaagttct gctatgtggc gcggtattat cccgtattga cgccgggcaa
     1801 gagcaactcg gtcgccgcat acactattct cagaatgact tggttgagta ctcaccagtc
     1861 acagaaaagc atcttacgga tggcatgaca gtaagagaat tatgcagtgc tgccataacc
     1921 atgagtgata acactgcggc caacttactt ctgacaacga tcggaggacc gaaggagcta
     1981 accgcttttt tgcacaacat gggggatcat gtaactcgcc ttgatcgttg ggaaccggag
     2041 ctgaatgaag ccataccaaa cgacgagcgt gacaccacga tgcctgtagc aatggcaaca
     2101 acgttgcgca aactattaac tggcgaacta cttactctag cttcccggca acaattaata
     2161 gactggatgg aggcggataa agttgcagga ccacttctgc gctcggccct tccggctggc
     2221 tggtttattg ctgataaatc tggagccggt gagcgtgggt ctcgcggtat cattgcagca
     2281 ctggggccag atggtaagcc ctcccgtatc gtagttatct acacgacggg gagtcaggca
     2341 actatggatg aacgaaatag acagatcgct gagataggtg cctcactgat taagcattgg
     2401 taactgtcag accaagttta ctcatatata ctttagattg atttaaaact tcatttttaa
     2461 tttaaaagga tctaggtgaa gatccttttt gataatctca tgaccaaaat cccttaacgt
     2521 gagttttcgt tccactgagc gtcagacccc gtagaaaaga tcaaaggatc ttcttgagat
     2581 cctttttttc tgcgcgtaat ctgctgcttg caaacaaaaa aaccaccgct accagcggtg
     2641 gtttgtttgc cggatcaaga gctaccaact ctttttccga aggtaactgg cttcagcaga
     2701 gcgcagatac caaatactgt ccttctagtg tagccgtagt taggccacca cttcaagaac
     2761 tctgtagcac cgcctacata cctcgctctg ctaatcctgt taccagtggc tgctgccagt
     2821 ggcgataagt cgtgtcttac cgggttggac tcaagacgat agttaccgga taaggcgcag
     2881 cggtcgggct gaacgggggg ttcgtgcaca cagcccagct tggagcgaac gacctacacc
     2941 gaactgagat acctacagcg tgagctatga gaaagcgcca cgcttcccga agggagaaag
     3001 gcggacaggt atccggtaag cggcagggtc ggaacaggag agcgcacgag ggagcttcca
     3061 gggggaaacg cctggtatct ttatagtcct gtcgggtttc gccacctctg acttgagcgt
     3121 cgatttttgt gatgctcgtc aggggggcgg agcctatgga aaaacgccag caacgcggcc
     3181 tttttacggt tcctggcctt ttgctggcct tttgctcaca tgttctttcc tgcgttatcc
     3241 cctgattctg tggataaccg tattaccgcc tttgagtgag ctgataccgc tcgccgcagc
     3301 cgaacgaccg agcgcagcga gtcagtgagc gaggaagcgg aagagcgccc aatacgcaaa
     3361 ccgcctctcc ccgcgcgttg gccgattcat taatgcagct ggcacgacag gtttcccgac
     3421 tggaaagcgg gcagtgagcg caacgcaatt aatgtgagtt acctcactca ttaggcaccc
     3481 caggctttac actttatgct tccggctcct atgttgtgtg gaattgtgag cggataacaa
     3541 tttcacacag gaaacagcta tgaccatgat tacgccaagc gcgcaattaa ccctcactaa
     3601 agggaacaaa agctggagct cttcgagttt atcattatca atactcgcca tttcaaagaa
     3661 tacgtaaata attaatagta gtgattttcc taactttatt tagtcaaaaa attagccttt
     3721 taattctgct gtaacccgta catgcccaaa atagggggcg ggttacacag aatatataac
     3781 accgaaggtg cctgggtgaa caggtttatt cctggcatcc actaaatata atggagcccg
     3841 ctttttaagc tggcatccag aaaaaaaaag aatcccagca ccaaaatatt gttttcttca
     3901 ccaaccatca gttcataggt ccattctctt agcgcaacta cagagaacag gggcacaaac
     3961 aggcaaaaaa cgggcacaac ctcaatggag tgatgcaacc tgcctggagt aaatgatgac
     4021 acaaggcaat tgacccacgc atgtatctat ctcattttct tacaccttct attaccttct
     4081 gctctctctg atttggaaaa agctgaaaaa aaaggttgaa accagttccc tgaaattatt
     4141 cccctacttg actaataagt atataaagac ggtaggtatt gattgtaatt ctgtaaatct
     4201 atttcttaaa cttcttaaat tctactttta tagttagtct tttttttagt tttaaaacac
     4261 cagaacttag tttcgacgga ttctagaact agtggatccc ccatcacaag tttgtacaaa
     4321 aaagctgaac gagaaacgta aaatgatata aatatcaata tattaaatta gattttgcat
     4381 aaaaaacaga ctacataata ctgtaaaaca caacatatcc agtcactatg gcggccgcat
     4441 taggcacccc aggctttaca ctttatgctt ccggctcgta taatgtgtgg attttgagtt
     4501 aggatccgtc gagattttca ggagctaagg aagctaaaat ggagaaaaaa atcactggat
     4561 ataccaccgt tgatatatcc caatggcatc gtaaagaaca ttttgaggca tttcagtcag
     4621 ttgctcaatg tacctataac cagaccgttc agctggatat tacggccttt ttaaagaccg
     4681 taaagaaaaa taagcacaag ttttatccgg cctttattca cattcttgcc cgcctgatga
     4741 atgctcatcc ggaattccgt atggcaatga aagacggtga gctggtgata tgggatagtg
     4801 ttcacccttg ttacaccgtt ttccatgagc aaactgaaac gttttcatcg ctctggagtg
     4861 aataccacga cgatttccgg cagtttctac acatatattc gcaagatgtg gcgtgttacg
     4921 gtgaaaacct ggcctatttc cctaaagggt ttattgagaa tatgtttttc gtctcagcca
     4981 atccctgggt gagtttcacc agttttgatt taaacgtggc caatatggac aacttcttcg
     5041 cccccgtttt caccatgggc aaatattata cgcaaggcga caaggtgctg atgccgctgg
     5101 cgattcaggt tcatcatgcc gtctgtgatg gcttccatgt cggcagaatg cttaatgaat
     5161 tacaacagta ctgcgatgag tggcagggcg gggcgtaaac gccgcgtgga tccggcttac
     5221 taaaagccag ataacagtat gcgtatttgc gcgctgattt ttgcggtata agaatatata
     5281 ctgatatgta tacccgaagt atgtcaaaaa gaggtatgct atgaagcagc gtattacagt
     5341 gacagttgac agcgacagct atcagttgct caaggcatat atgatgtcaa tatctccggt
     5401 ctggtaagca caaccatgca gaatgaagcc cgtcgtctgc gtgccgaacg ctggaaagcg
     5461 gaaaatcagg aagggatggc tgaggtcgcc cggtttattg aaatgaacgg ctcttttgct
     5521 gacgagaaca ggggctggtg aaatgcagtt taaggtttac acctataaaa gagagagccg
     5581 ttatcgtctg tttgtggatg tacagagtga tattattgac acgcccgggc gacggatggt
     5641 gatccccctg gccagtgcac gtctgctgtc agataaagtc tcccgtgaac tttacccggt
     5701 ggtgcatatc ggggatgaaa gctggcgcat gatgaccacc gatatggcca gtgtgccggt
     5761 ctccgttatc ggggaagaag tggctgatct cagccaccgc gaaaatgaca tcaaaaacgc
     5821 cattaacctg atgttctggg gaatataaat gtcaggctcc cttatacaca gccagtctgc
     5881 aggtcgacca tagtgactgg atatgttgtg ttttacagta ttatgtagtc tgttttttat
     5941 gcaaaatcta atttaatata ttgatattta tatcatttta cgtttctcgt tcagctttct
     6001 tgtacaaagt ggtgatgggc tgcaggaatt cgatatcaag cttaggtgga atgtacccat
     6061 acgatgttcc tgactatgcg ggctatccct atgacgtccc ggactatgca ggatcctatc
     6121 catatgacgt tccagattac gctgctcagt gctaactcga gtcatgtaat tagttatgtc
     6181 acgcttacat tcacgccctc cccccacatc cgctctaacc gaaaaggaag gagttagaca
     6241 acctgaagtc taggtcccta tttatttttt tatagttatg ttagtattaa gaacgttatt
     6301 tatatttcaa atttttcttt tttttctgta cagacgcgtg tacgcatgta acattatact
     6361 gaaaaccttg cttgagaagg ttttgggacg ctcgaaggct ttaatttgcg gccggtaccc
     6421 aattcgccct atagtgagtc gtattacgcg cgctcactgg ccgtcgtttt acaacgtcgt
     6481 gactgggaaa accctggcgt tacccaactt aatcgccttg cagcacatcc ccctttcgcc
     6541 agctggcgta atagcgaaga ggcccgcacc gatcgccctt cccaacagtt gcgcagcctg
     6601 aatggcgaat ggcgcgnnnn nnnnnnnnnn nnnnnnnnnn nnnnnnnnnn nnnnnnnnnn
     6661 nnnnnnnnnn nnnnnnnnnn nnnnnnnnnn nnnnnnnnnn nnnnnnnnnn nnnnnnnnnn
     6721 nnnnnnnnnn nnnnnnnnnn cnnnnnnnnn nnnnnnnnnn nnnnnnnnnn nnnnnnnnnn
     6781 nnnnnnnnnn nnnnnnnnnn nnnnnnnnnn nnnnnnnnnn nnnnnnnnnn nnannnnnnn
     6841 nnnnnnnnnn nnnnnnnnnn nnnnnnnnnn nnnnnnnnnn nncctttgac gttggagtcc
     6901 acgttcttta atagtggact cttgttccaa actggaacaa cactcaaccc tatctcggtc
     6961 tattcttttg atttataagg gattttgccg atttcggcct attggttaaa aaatgagctg
     7021 atttaacaaa aatttaacgc gaattttaac aaaatattaa cgtttacaat ttcctgatgc
     7081 ggtattttct ccttacgcat ctgtgcggta tttcacaccg catagggtaa taactgatat
     7141 aattaaattg aagctctaat ttgtgagttt agtatacatg catttactta taatacagtt
     7201 ttttagtttt gctggccgca tcttctcaaa tatgcttccc agcctgcttt tctgtaacgt
     7261 tcaccctcta ccttagcatc ccttcccttt gcaaatagtc ctcttccaac aataataatg
     7321 tcagatcctg tagagaccac atcatccacg gttctatact gttgacccaa tgcgtctccc
     7381 ttgtcatcta aacccacacc gggtgtcata atcaaccaat cgtaaccttc atctcttcca
     7441 cccatgtctc tttgagcaat aaagccgata acaaaatctt tgtcgctctt cgcaatgtca
     7501 acagtaccct tagtatattc tccagtagat agggagccct tgcatgacaa ttctgctaac
     7561 atcaaaaggc ctctaggttc ctttgttact tcttctgccg cctgcttcaa accgctaaca
     7621 atacctgggc ccaccacacc gtgtgcattc gtaatgtctg cccattctgc tattctgtat
     7681 acacccgcag agtactgcaa tttgactgta ttaccaatgt cagcaaattt tctgtcttcg
     7741 aagagtaaaa aattgtactt ggcggataat gcctttagcg gcttaactgt gccctccatg
     7801 gaaaaatcag tcaagatatc cacatgtgtt tttagtaaac aaattttggg acctaatgct
     7861 tcaactaact ccagtaattc cttggtggta cgaacatcca atgaagcaca caagtttgtt
     7921 tgcttttcgt gcatgatatt aaatagcttg gcagcaacag gactaggatg agtagcagca
     7981 cgttccttat atgtagcttt cgacatgatt tatcttcgtt tcctgcaggt ttttgttctg
     8041 tgcagttggg ttaagaatac tgggcaattt catgtttctt caacactaca tatgcgtata
     8101 tataccaatc taagtctgtg ctccttcctt cgttcttcct tctgttcgga gattaccgaa
     8161 tcaaaaaaat ttcaaagaaa ccgaaatcaa aaaaaagaat aaaaaaaaaa tgatgaattg
     8221 aattgaaaag ctgtggtatg gtgcactctc agtacaatct gctctgatgc cgcatagtta
     8281 agccagcccc gacacccgcc aacacccgct gacgcgccct gacgggcttg tctgctcccg
     8341 gcatccgctt acagacaagc tgtgaccgtc tccgggagct gcatgtgtca gaggttttca
     8401 ccgtcatcac cgaaacgcgc ga
//
