>Addgene plasmid #14252 | pAG426GPD-ccdB-HA | addgene partial sequence | sequence record 20713 | 14252 with pRS_marker
TCATTCATCATTTTTTTTTTATTCTTTTTTTTGATTTCGGTTTCCTTGAAATTTTTTTGATTCGGTAATC
TCCGAACAGAAGGAAGAACGAAGGAAGGAGCACAGACTTAGATTGGTATATATACGCATATGTAGTGTTG
AAGAAACATGAAATTGCCCAGTATTCTTAACCCAACTGCACAGAACAAAAACCTGCAGGAAACGAAGATA
AATCATGTCGAAAGCTACATATAAGGAACGTGCTGCTACTCATCCTAGTCCTGTTGCTGCCAAGCTATTT
AATATCATGCACGAAAAGCAAACAAACTTGTGTGCTTCATTGGATGTTCGTACCACCAAGGAATTACTGG
AGTTAGTTGAAGCATTAGGTCCCAAAATTTGTTTACTAAAAACACATGTGGATATCTTGACTGATTTTTC
CATGGAGGGCACAGTTAAGCCGCTAAAGGCATTATCCGCCAAGTACAATTTTTTACTCTTCGAAGACAGA
AAATTTGCTGACATTGGTAATACAGTCAAATTGCAGTACTCTGCGGGTGTATACAGAATAGCAGAATGGG
CAGACATTACGAATGCACACGGTGTGGTGGGCCCAGGTATTGTTAGCGGTTTGAAGC
