>Addgene plasmid #14252 | pAG426GPD-ccdB-HA | addgene partial sequence | sequence record 20714 | 14252 with GW5
GCATAAAGTGTAAAGCCTGGGGGTGCCTAATGCGGCCGCCATAGTGACTGGATATGTTGTGTTTTACAGT
ATTATGTAGTCTGTTTTTTATGCAAAATCTAATTTAATATATTGATATTTATATCATTTTACGTTTCTCG
TTCAGCTTTTTTGTACAAACTTGTGATGGGGGATCCACTAGTTCTAGAATCCGTCGAAACTAAGTTCTGG
TGTTTTAAAACTAAAAAAAAGACTAACTATAAAAGTAGAATTTAAGAAGTTTAAGAAATAGATTTACAGA
ATTACAATCAATACCTACCGTCTTTATATACTTATTAGTCAAGTAGGGGAATAATTTCAGGGAACTGGTT
TCAACCTTTTTTTTCAGCTTTTTCCAAATCAGAGAGAGCAGAAGGTAATAGAAGGTGTAAGAAAATGAGA
TAGATACATGCGTGGGTCAATTGCCTTGTGTCATCATTTACTCCAGGCAGGTTGCATCACTCCATTGAGG
TTGTGCCCGTTTTTTGCCTGTTTGTGCCCCTGTTCTCTGTAGTTGCGCTAAGAGAATGGACCTATGAACT
GATGGTTGGTGAAGAAAACAATATTTTGGTGCTGGGATTCTTTTTTTTTCTGGATGCCAGCTTAAAAAGC
GGGCTCCATTATATTTAGTGGATGCCAGGAATAAACTGTTCACCCAGACACCTACGATGTTATATATTCT
GTGTAACCCGCCCCCCATTTTGGGCATG
