>Addgene plasmid #14252 | pAG426GPD-ccdB-HA | addgene partial sequence | sequence record 20715 | 14252 with GW3
CGGGGAAAAGTGGCTGATCTCAGCCACCGCGAAAATGACATCAAAAACGCCATTAACCTGATGTTCTGGG
GAATATAAATGTCAGGCTCCCTTATACACAGCCAGTCTGCAGGTCGACCATAGTGACTGGATATGTTGTG
TTTTACAGTATTATGTAGTCTGTTTTTTATGCAAAATCTAATTTAATATATTGATATTTATATCATTTTA
CGTTTCTCGTTCAGCTTTCTTGTACAAAGTGGTGATGGGCTGCAGGAATTCGATATCAAGCTTAGGTGGA
ATGTACCCATACGATGTTCCTGACTATGCGGGCTATCCCTATGACGTCCCGGACTATGCAGGATCCTATC
CATATGACGTTCCAGATTACGCTGCTCAGTGCTAACTCGAGTCATGTAATTAGTTATGTCACGCTTACAT
TCACGCCCTCCCCCCACATCCGCTCTAACCGAAAAGGAAGGAGTTAGACAACCTGAAGTCTAGGTCCCTA
TTTATTTTTTTATAGTTATGTTAGTATTAAGAACGTTATTTATATTTCAAATTTTTCTTTTTTTTCTGTA
CAGACGCGTGTACGCATGTAACATTATACTGAAAACCT
